Addgene plasmid #182725: pGWT35S-KON154-MXMT
Purpose: Transient expression of KON154-MXMT in plant cell
Depositing lab: Yutaka Kodama. Depositing organization: Utsunomiya University. Publication: A novel orange-colored bimolecular fluorescence complementation (BiFC) assay using monomeric Kusabira-Orange protein. Fujii Y, Yoshimura A, Kodama Y. Biotechniques. 2018 Apr;64(4):153-161. doi: 10.2144/btn-2017-0121. PubMed 29661017.
Backbone
  Vector backbone: pGWT35S
  Modifications to backbone: the MXMT gene was subcloned into the NcoI/SpeI site of the p35S-sfGFP vectors encoding the BiFC fragments.
  Vector type: Plant Expression
Growth in bacteria
  Bacterial resistance: Kanamycin, 50 μg/mL
  Growth temperature: 37°C
  Growth strain: DH5alpha
  Copy number: Unknown
Gene/Insert
  Gene/Insert name: KON154 (alt name: N-terminal fragment of mKO2, aa1-154)
  Species: Synthetic
  Promoter: CaMV 35S promoter
  Cloning method: Gateway Cloning
  Sequencing primers: 5′ GGGGACAAGTTTGTACAAAAAAGCAGGCTTCATGGTGAGTGTGATTAAA; 3′ GGGGACCACTTTGTACAAGAAAGCTGGGTCTTATCCGTCGCTGGCAGTA
Terms and licenses: Academic/Nonprofit Terms; Industry Terms: Not Available to Industry
How to cite: pGWT35S-KON154-MXMT was a gift from Yutaka Kodama (Addgene plasmid # 182725 ; http://n2t.net/addgene:182725 ; RRID:Addgene_182725)
