[The description below was written by a language model from this plasmid's Addgene catalogue record and pLannotate feature annotations shown in this document.]
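Description:
pGWT35S-KON154-MXMT is a small (about 5.2 kb) plant expression plasmid built on the pGWT35S backbone for transient expression in plant cells. It is not annotated with T-DNA borders or a plant selectable marker, which fits direct transient delivery rather than stable transformation. In E. coli it replicates from a high-copy ColE1/pUC-type origin and is selected with kanamycin through an aph(3')-Ia (KanR) gene. Remnants of cloning-vector sequences (lac promoter/operator, lacZα and lacI fragments, SP6 and T7 promoters, rop and bom fragments) flank the cassette and play no evident role in plant expression.

The expression unit is driven by the constitutive CaMV 35S promoter followed by the tobacco mosaic virus Ω leader, a translational enhancer, and ends with the NOS terminator and polyadenylation signal. Between them, Gateway attB1 and attB2 sites bracket KON154, the N-terminal fragment (residues 1–154) of the monomeric Kusabira-Orange protein mKO2. The annotation tool labels this as a fragment of the related protein mK-GO. Downstream of attB2 lies the full coding sequence of MXMT1, a methylxanthine methyltransferase from Coffea arabica, which the record says was subcloned through NcoI/SpeI sites. The arrangement is meant to yield a KON154-MXMT fusion, although reading-frame continuity across attB2 cannot be checked from the feature table alone.

The construct serves as one half of an orange bimolecular fluorescence complementation (BiFC) assay. When it is co-expressed with a partner carrying the complementary C-terminal mKO2 fragment, interaction between the fused proteins brings the two fragments together and restores fluorescence. MXMT serves here as the test interacting protein.
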