Features (pLannotate 1.2.2; 23 found; start..end, strand, type, name):
     30..48      -  promoter       SP6 promoter: promoter for bacteriophage SP6 RNA polymerase
     90..106     -  protein_bind   lac operator: The lac repressor binds to the lac operator to inhibit transcription in E. coli. This inhibition can be relieved by adding lactose or isopropyl-β-D-thiogalactopyranoside (IPTG). lac repressor encoded by lacI
    114..144     -  promoter       lac promoter: promoter for the E. coli lac operon
    159..180     -  protein_bind   CAP binding site: CAP binding activates transcription in the presence of cAMP. E. coli catabolite activator protein
    193..285     -  CDS            lacI (fragment): lac repressor; lacI; The lac repressor binds to the lac operator to inhibit transcription in E. coli. This inhibition can be relieved by adding lactose or isopropyl-β-D-thiogalactopyranoside (IPTG).
    468..1056    -  rep_origin     ori: high-copy-number ColE1/pMB1/pBR322/pUC origin of replication
   1214..2029    -  CDS            KanR: aminoglycoside phosphotransferase; aph(3')-Ia; confers resistance to kanamycin in bacteria or G418 (Geneticin®) in eukaryotes
   2066..2146    -  promoter       AmpR promoter (fragment): bla
   2241..2276    +  CDS            rop (fragment): Rop protein, which maintains plasmids at low copy number; rop
   2378..2467    +  misc_feature   bom (fragment): basis of mobility region from pBR322
   2483..2638    -  CDS            lacZα (fragment): LacZα fragment of β-galactosidase; lacZ fragment
   2646..2664    +  promoter       T7 promoter: promoter for bacteriophage T7 RNA polymerase
   2676..2697    +  misc_feature   MCS (fragment): pUC18/19 multiple cloning site
   2741..3085    +  promoter       CaMV 35S promoter: strong constitutive promoter from cauliflower mosaic virus
   3037..3083    +  promoter       minimal CaMV 35S promoter: minimal 35S promoter from cauliflower mosaic virus
   3105..3160    +  misc_feature   TMV Ω: translational enhancer from the tobacco mosaic virus 5'-leader sequence (Gallie et al., 1988)
   3162..3179    +  misc_feature   MCS (fragment): pUC18/19 multiple cloning site
   3204..3228    +  protein_bind   attB1: mutant version of attB; recombination site for the Gateway® BP reaction BP Clonase™
   3231..3692    +  CDS            mK-GO (fragment): mK-GO is a multistate orange fluorescent protein published in 2010, derived from Verrillofungia concinna. It has low acid sensitivity.
   3697..3721    -  protein_bind   attB2: mutant version of attB; recombination site for the Gateway® BP reaction BP Clonase™
   3747..4880    +  CDS            MXMT1: MXMT1_COFAR - Also known as CTS1 From Coffea arabica (Arabian coffee).
   4897..5147    +  terminator     NOS terminator: nopaline synthase terminator and poly(A) signal
   5169..17      +  misc_feature   MCS (fragment) (across the origin): pUC18/19 multiple cloning site
>Addgene plasmid #182725 | pGWT35S-KON154-MXMT | addgene full sequence | sequence record 361250 | Addgene NGS Result
TGCAGGCATGCAAGCTTGCGGCCGCGTATTCTATAGTGTCACCTAAATAGCATGGCGTAATCATGGTCAT
AGCTGTTTCCTGTGTGAAATTGTTATCCGCTCACAATTCCACACAACATACGAGCCGGAAGCATAAAGTG
TAAAGCCTGGGGTGCCTAATGAGTGAGCTAACTCACATTAATTGCGTTGCGCTCACTGCCCGCTTTCCAG
TCGGGAAACCTGTCGTGCCAGCTGCATTAATGAATCGGCCAACGCGCGGGGAGAGGCGGTTTGCGTATTG
GGCGCTCTTCCGCTTCCTCGCTCACTGACTCGCTGCGCTCGGTCGTTCGGCTGCGGCGAGCGGTATCAGC
TCACTCAAAGGCGGTAATACGGTTATCCACAGAATCAGGGGATAACGCAGGAAAGAACATGTGAGCAAAA
GGCCAGCAAAAGGCCAGGAACCGTAAAAAGGCCGCGTTGCTGGCGTTTTTCCATAGGCTCCGCCCCCCTG
ACGAGCATCACAAAAATCGACGCTCAAGTCAGAGGTGGCGAAACCCGACAGGACTATAAAGATACCAGGC
GTTTCCCCCTGGAAGCTCCCTCGTGCGCTCTCCTGTTCCGACCCTGCCGCTTACCGGATACCTGTCCGCC
TTTCTCCCTTCGGGAAGCGTGGCGCTTTCTCATAGCTCACGCTGTAGGTATCTCAGTTCGGTGTAGGTCG
TTCGCTCCAAGCTGGGCTGTGTGCACGAACCCCCCGTTCAGCCCGACCGCTGCGCCTTATCCGGTAACTA
TCGTCTTGAGTCCAACCCGGTAAGACACGACTTATCGCCACTGGCAGCAGCCACTGGTAACAGGATTAGC
AGAGCGAGGTATGTAGGCGGTGCTACAGAGTTCTTGAAGTGGTGGCCTAACTACGGCTACACTAGAAGAA
CAGTATTTGGTATCTGCGCTCTGCTGAAGCCAGTTACCTTCGGAAAAAGAGTTGGTAGCTCTTGATCCGG
CAAACAAACCACCGCTGGTAGCGGTGGTTTTTTTGTTTGCAAGCAGCAGATTACGCGCAGAAAAAAAGGA
TCTCAAGAAGATCCTTTGATCTTTTCTACGGGGTCTGACGCTCAGTGGAACGAAAACTCACGTTAAGGGA
TTTTGGTCATGAGATTATCAAAAAGGATCTTCACCTAGATCCTTTTAAATTAAAAATGAAGTTTTAAATC
AATCTAAAGTATATATGTTTTAATTAGAAAAACTCATCGAGCATCAAATGAAACTGCAATTTATTCATAT
CAGGATTATCAATACCATATTTTTGAAAAAGCCGTTTCTGTAATGAAGGAGAAAACTCACCGAGGCAGTT
CCATAGGATGGCAAGATCCTGGTATCGGTCTGCGATTCCGACTCGTCCAACATCAATACAACCTATTAAT
TTCCCCTCGTCAAAAATAAGGTTATCAAGTGAGAAATCACCATGAGTGACGACTGAATCCGGTGAGAATG
GCAATAGCTTATGCATTTCTTTCCAGACTTGTTCAACAGGCCAGCCATTACGCTCGTCATCAAAATCACT
CGCATCAACCAAACCGTTATTCATTCGTGATTGCGCCTGAGCGAGACGAAATACGCGATCGCTGTTAAAA
GGACAATTACAAACAGGAATCGAATGCAACCGGCGCAGGAACACTGCCAGCGCATCAACAATATTTTCAC
CTGAATCAGGATATTCTTCTAATACCTGGAATGCTGTTTTCCCTGGGATCGCAGAGGTGAGTAACCATGC
ATCATCAGGAGTACGGATAAAATGCTTGATGGTCGGAAGAGGCATAAATTCCGTCAGCCAGTTTAGTCTG
ACCATCTCATCTGTAACATCATTGGCAACGCTACCTTTGCCATGTTTCAGAAACAACTCTGGCGCATCGG
GCTTCCCATACAATCGATAGATTGTCGCACCTGATTGCCCGACATTATCGCGAGCCCATTTATACCCATA
TAAATCAGCATCCATGTTGGAATTTAATCGCGGCCTTGAGCAAGACGTTTCCCGTTGAATATGGCTCATA
ACACCCCTTGTATTACTGTTTATGTAAGCAGACATAAGCATTTATCAGGGTTATTGTCTCATGAGCGGAT
ACATATTTGAATGTATTTAGAAAAATAAACAAATAGGGGTTCCGCGCACATTTCCCCGAAAAGTGCCACC
TGACGTCTAAGAAACCATTATTATCATGACATTAACCTATAAAAATAGGCGTATCACGAGGCCCTTTCGT
CTCGCGCGTTTCGGTGATGACGGTGAAAACCTCTGACACATGCAGCTCCCGGAGACGGTCACAGCTTGTC
TGTAAGCGGATGCCGGGAGCAGACAAGCCCGTCAGGGCGCGTCAGCGGGTGTTGGCGGGTGTCGGGGCTG
GCTTAACTATGCGGCATCAGAGCAGATTGTACTGAGAGTGCACCATATGCGGTGTGAAATACCGCACAGA
TGCGTAAGGAGAAAATATTACTACAGGCGCCATTCGCCATTCAGGCTGCGCAACTGTTGGGAAGGGCGAT
CGGTGCGGGCCTCTTCGCTATTACGCCAGCTGGCGAAAGGGGGATGTGCTGCAAGGCGATTAAGTTGGGT
AACGCCAGGGTTTTCCCAGTCACGACGTTGTAAAACGACGGCCAGTGAGCTAGTGTAATACGACTCACTA
TAGGGCGCGGCCGCAGAATTCGAGCTCGGTACCCGGGATCTCGAGGCCAGATCTCCCGGGCTCAGAAGAC
CGAGGGCTATTGAGACTTTTCAACAAAGGGTAATATCGGGAAACCTCCTCGGATTCCATTGCCCAGCTAT
CTGTCACTTATCGAAAGGACAGTAGAAAAGGAAGGTGGCTCCTACAAATGCCATCATTGCGATAAAGGAA
AGGCTATCGTTCAAGATGCCTCTACCGACAGTGGTCCCAAAGATGGACCCCCACCCACGAGGAACATCGT
GGAAAAAGAAGACGTTCCAACCACGTCTTCAAAGCAAGTGGATTGATGTGATATCTCCACTGACGTAAGG
GATGACGCACAATCCCACTATCCTTCGCAAGACCCTTCCTCTATATAAGGAAGTTCATTTCATTTGGAGA
GGACAGGCTTCTTGAGATCCTTCAACAATTACCAACAACAACAAACAACAAACAACATTACAATTACTAT
TTACAATTACAGAATTCGAGCTCGGTACCAAGCTTGGAGGCTCAGGAGGCTCCACAAGTTTGTACAAAAA
AGCAGGCTTCATGGTGAGTGTGATTAAACCAGAGATGAAGATGAGGTACTACATGGACGGCTCCGTCAAT
GGGCATGAGTTCACAATTGAAGGTGAAGGCACAGGCAGACCTTACGAGGGACATCAAGAGATGACACTAC
GCGTCACAATGGCCGAGGGCGGGCCAATGCCTTTCGCGTTTGACTTAGTGTCACACGTGTTCTGTTACGG
CCACAGAGTATTTACTAAATATCCAGAAGAGATACCAGACTATTTCAAACAAGCATTTCCTGAAGGCCTG
TCATGGGAAAGGTCGTTGGAGTTCGAAGATGGTGGGTCCGCTTCAGTCAGTGCGCATATAAGCCTTAGAG
GAAACACCTTCTACCACAAATCCAAATTTACTGGGGTTAACTTTCCTGCCGATGGTCCTATCATGCAAAA
CCAAAGTGTTGATTGGGAGCCATCAACCGAGAAAATTACTGCCAGCGACGGATAAGACCCAGCTTTCTTG
TACAAAGTGGTTGGAGGCTCAGGAGGCTCCCCATGGATGGAGCTCCAAGAAGTCCTGCATATGAATGAAG
GTGAAGGCGATACAAGCTACGCCAAGAATGCATCCTACAATCTGGCTCTTGCCAAGGTGAAACCTTTCCT
TGAACAATGCATACGAGAATTGTTGCGGGCCAACTTGCCCAACATCAACAAGTGCATTAAAGTTGCGGAT
TTGGGATGCGCTTCTGGACCAAACACACTTTTAACAGTGCGGGACATTGTGCAAAGTATTGACAAAGTTG
GCCAGGAAGAGAAGAATGAATTAGAACGTCCCACCATTCAGATTTTTCTGAATGATCTTTTCCAAAATGA
TTTCAATTCGGTTTTCAAGTTGCTGCCAAGCTTCTACCGCAAACTCGAGAAAGAAAATGGACGCAAGATA
GGATCGTGCCTAATAAGCGCAATGCCTGGCTCTTTCTACGGCAGACTCTTCCCCGAGGAGTCCATGCATT
TTTTGCACTCTTGTTACAGTGTTCATTGGTTATCTCAGGTTCCCAGCGGTTTGGTGATTGAATTGGGGAT
TGGTGCAAACAAAGGGAGTATTTACTCTTCCAAAGGATGTCGTCCGCCCGTCCAGAAGGCATATTTGGAT
CAATTTACGAAAGATTTTACCACATTTCTAAGGATTCATTCGAAAGAGTTGTTTTCACGTGGCCGAATGC
TCCTTACCTGCATTTGTAAAGTAGATGAATTCGACGAACCGAATCCCCTAGACTTACTTGACATGGCAAT
AAACGACTTGATTGTTGAGGGACTTCTGGAGGAAGAAAAATTGGATAGTTTCAATATTCCATTCTTTACA
CCTTCAGCAGAAGAAGTAAAGTGCATAGTTGAGGAGGAAGGTTCTTGCGAAATTTTATATCTGGAGACTT
TTAAGGCCCATTATGATGCTGCCTTCTCTATTGATGATGATTACCCAGTAAGATCCCATGAACAAATTAA
AGCAGAGTATGTGGCATCATTAATTAGATCAGTTTACGAACCCATCCTCGCAAGTCATTTTGGAGAAGCT
ATTATGCCTGACTTATTCCACAGGCTTGCGAAGCATGCAGCAAAGGTTCTCCACATGGGCAAAGGCTGCT
ATAATAATCTTATCATTTCTCTCGCCAAAAAGCCAGAGAAGTCAGACGTGTAAACTAGTATCTAGAATCG
TTCAAACATTTGGCAATAAAGTTTCTTAAGATTGAATCCTGTTGCCGGTCTTGCGATGATTATCATATAA
TTTCTGTTGAATTACGTTAAGCATGTAATAATTAACATGTAATGCATGACGTTATTTATGAGATGGGTTT
TTATGATTAGAGTCCCGCAATTATACATTTAATACGCGATAGAAAACAAAATATAGCGCGCAAACTAGGA
TAAATTATCGCGCGCGGTGTCATCTATGTTACTAGATGCGGCCGCAATTGTGGATCCGCTCTAGAGTCGA
CC
